>Addgene plasmid #112220 | pX458-ECFP | depositor full sequence | sequence record 211357 | pX458-ECFP sequence 9292 bps
GAGGGCCTATTTCCCATGATTCCTTCATATTTGCATATACGATACAAGGCTGTTAGAGAGATAATTGGAA
TTAATTTGACTGTAAACACAAAGATATTAGTACAAAATACGTGACGTAGAAAGTAATAATTTCTTGGGTA
GTTTGCAGTTTTAAAATTATGTTTTAAAATGGACTATCATATGCTTACCGTAACTTGAAAGTATTTCGAT
TTCTTGGCTTTATATATCTTGTGGAAAGGACGAAACACCGGGTCTTCGAGAAGACCTGTTTTAGAGCTAG
AAATAGCAAGTTAAAATAAGGCTAGTCCGTTATCAACTTGAAAAAGTGGCACCGAGTCGGTGCTTTTTTG
TTTTAGAGCTAGAAATAGCAAGTTAAAATAAGGCTAGTCCGTTTTTAGCGCGTGCGCCAATTCTGCAGAC
AAATGGCTCTAGAGGTACCCGTTACATAACTTACGGTAAATGGCCCGCCTGGCTGACCGCCCAACGACCC
CCGCCCATTGACGTCAATAGTAACGCCAATAGGGACTTTCCATTGACGTCAATGGGTGGAGTATTTACGG
TAAACTGCCCACTTGGCAGTACATCAAGTGTATCATATGCCAAGTACGCCCCCTATTGACGTCAATGACG
GTAAATGGCCCGCCTGGCATTGTGCCCAGTACATGACCTTATGGGACTTTCCTACTTGGCAGTACATCTA
CGTATTAGTCATCGCTATTACCATGGTCGAGGTGAGCCCCACGTTCTGCTTCACTCTCCCCATCTCCCCC
CCCTCCCCACCCCCAATTTTGTATTTATTTATTTTTTAATTATTTTGTGCAGCGATGGGGGCGGGGGGGG
GGGGGGGGCGCGCGCCAGGCGGGGCGGGGCGGGGCGAGGGGCGGGGCGGGGCGAGGCGGAGAGGTGCGGC
GGCAGCCAATCAGAGCGGCGCGCTCCGAAAGTTTCCTTTTATGGCGAGGCGGCGGCGGCGGCGGCCCTAT
AAAAAGCGAAGCGCGCGGCGGGCGGGAGTCGCTGCGACGCTGCCTTCGCCCCGTGCCCCGCTCCGCCGCC
GCCTCGCGCCGCCCGCCCCGGCTCTGACTGACCGCGTTACTCCCACAGGTGAGCGGGCGGGACGGCCCTT
CTCCTCCGGGCTGTAATTAGCTGAGCAAGAGGTAAGGGTTTAAGGGATGGTTGGTTGGTGGGGTATTAAT
GTTTAATTACCTGGAGCACCTGCCTGAAATCACTTTTTTTCAGGTTGGACCGGTGCCACCATGGACTATA
AGGACCACGACGGAGACTACAAGGATCATGATATTGATTACAAAGACGATGACGATAAGATGGCCCCAAA
GAAGAAGCGGAAGGTCGGTATCCACGGAGTCCCAGCAGCCGACAAGAAGTACAGCATCGGCCTGGACATC
GGCACCAACTCTGTGGGCTGGGCCGTGATCACCGACGAGTACAAGGTGCCCAGCAAGAAATTCAAGGTGC
TGGGCAACACCGACCGGCACAGCATCAAGAAGAACCTGATCGGAGCCCTGCTGTTCGACAGCGGCGAAAC
AGCCGAGGCCACCCGGCTGAAGAGAACCGCCAGAAGAAGATACACCAGACGGAAGAACCGGATCTGCTAT
CTGCAAGAGATCTTCAGCAACGAGATGGCCAAGGTGGACGACAGCTTCTTCCACAGACTGGAAGAGTCCT
TCCTGGTGGAAGAGGATAAGAAGCACGAGCGGCACCCCATCTTCGGCAACATCGTGGACGAGGTGGCCTA
CCACGAGAAGTACCCCACCATCTACCACCTGAGAAAGAAACTGGTGGACAGCACCGACAAGGCCGACCTG
CGGCTGATCTATCTGGCCCTGGCCCACATGATCAAGTTCCGGGGCCACTTCCTGATCGAGGGCGACCTGA
ACCCCGACAACAGCGACGTGGACAAGCTGTTCATCCAGCTGGTGCAGACCTACAACCAGCTGTTCGAGGA
AAACCCCATCAACGCCAGCGGCGTGGACGCCAAGGCCATCCTGTCTGCCAGACTGAGCAAGAGCAGACGG
CTGGAAAATCTGATCGCCCAGCTGCCCGGCGAGAAGAAGAATGGCCTGTTCGGAAACCTGATTGCCCTGA
GCCTGGGCCTGACCCCCAACTTCAAGAGCAACTTCGACCTGGCCGAGGATGCCAAACTGCAGCTGAGCAA
GGACACCTACGACGACGACCTGGACAACCTGCTGGCCCAGATCGGCGACCAGTACGCCGACCTGTTTCTG
GCCGCCAAGAACCTGTCCGACGCCATCCTGCTGAGCGACATCCTGAGAGTGAACACCGAGATCACCAAGG
CCCCCCTGAGCGCCTCTATGATCAAGAGATACGACGAGCACCACCAGGACCTGACCCTGCTGAAAGCTCT
CGTGCGGCAGCAGCTGCCTGAGAAGTACAAAGAGATTTTCTTCGACCAGAGCAAGAACGGCTACGCCGGC
TACATTGACGGCGGAGCCAGCCAGGAAGAGTTCTACAAGTTCATCAAGCCCATCCTGGAAAAGATGGACG
GCACCGAGGAACTGCTCGTGAAGCTGAACAGAGAGGACCTGCTGCGGAAGCAGCGGACCTTCGACAACGG
CAGCATCCCCCACCAGATCCACCTGGGAGAGCTGCACGCCATTCTGCGGCGGCAGGAAGATTTTTACCCA
TTCCTGAAGGACAACCGGGAAAAGATCGAGAAGATCCTGACCTTCCGCATCCCCTACTACGTGGGCCCTC
TGGCCAGGGGAAACAGCAGATTCGCCTGGATGACCAGAAAGAGCGAGGAAACCATCACCCCCTGGAACTT
CGAGGAAGTGGTGGACAAGGGCGCTTCCGCCCAGAGCTTCATCGAGCGGATGACCAACTTCGATAAGAAC
CTGCCCAACGAGAAGGTGCTGCCCAAGCACAGCCTGCTGTACGAGTACTTCACCGTGTATAACGAGCTGA
CCAAAGTGAAATACGTGACCGAGGGAATGAGAAAGCCCGCCTTCCTGAGCGGCGAGCAGAAAAAGGCCAT
CGTGGACCTGCTGTTCAAGACCAACCGGAAAGTGACCGTGAAGCAGCTGAAAGAGGACTACTTCAAGAAA
ATCGAGTGCTTCGACTCCGTGGAAATCTCCGGCGTGGAAGATCGGTTCAACGCCTCCCTGGGCACATACC
ACGATCTGCTGAAAATTATCAAGGACAAGGACTTCCTGGACAATGAGGAAAACGAGGACATTCTGGAAGA
TATCGTGCTGACCCTGACACTGTTTGAGGACAGAGAGATGATCGAGGAACGGCTGAAAACCTATGCCCAC
CTGTTCGACGACAAAGTGATGAAGCAGCTGAAGCGGCGGAGATACACCGGCTGGGGCAGGCTGAGCCGGA
AGCTGATCAACGGCATCCGGGACAAGCAGTCCGGCAAGACAATCCTGGATTTCCTGAAGTCCGACGGCTT
CGCCAACAGAAACTTCATGCAGCTGATCCACGACGACAGCCTGACCTTTAAAGAGGACATCCAGAAAGCC
CAGGTGTCCGGCCAGGGCGATAGCCTGCACGAGCACATTGCCAATCTGGCCGGCAGCCCCGCCATTAAGA
AGGGCATCCTGCAGACAGTGAAGGTGGTGGACGAGCTCGTGAAAGTGATGGGCCGGCACAAGCCCGAGAA
CATCGTGATCGAAATGGCCAGAGAGAACCAGACCACCCAGAAGGGACAGAAGAACAGCCGCGAGAGAATG
AAGCGGATCGAAGAGGGCATCAAAGAGCTGGGCAGCCAGATCCTGAAAGAACACCCCGTGGAAAACACCC
AGCTGCAGAACGAGAAGCTGTACCTGTACTACCTGCAGAATGGGCGGGATATGTACGTGGACCAGGAACT
GGACATCAACCGGCTGTCCGACTACGATGTGGACCATATCGTGCCTCAGAGCTTTCTGAAGGACGACTCC
ATCGACAACAAGGTGCTGACCAGAAGCGACAAGAACCGGGGCAAGAGCGACAACGTGCCCTCCGAAGAGG
TCGTGAAGAAGATGAAGAACTACTGGCGGCAGCTGCTGAACGCCAAGCTGATTACCCAGAGAAAGTTCGA
CAATCTGACCAAGGCCGAGAGAGGCGGCCTGAGCGAACTGGATAAGGCCGGCTTCATCAAGAGACAGCTG
GTGGAAACCCGGCAGATCACAAAGCACGTGGCACAGATCCTGGACTCCCGGATGAACACTAAGTACGACG
AGAATGACAAGCTGATCCGGGAAGTGAAAGTGATCACCCTGAAGTCCAAGCTGGTGTCCGATTTCCGGAA
GGATTTCCAGTTTTACAAAGTGCGCGAGATCAACAACTACCACCACGCCCACGACGCCTACCTGAACGCC
GTCGTGGGAACCGCCCTGATCAAAAAGTACCCTAAGCTGGAAAGCGAGTTCGTGTACGGCGACTACAAGG
TGTACGACGTGCGGAAGATGATCGCCAAGAGCGAGCAGGAAATCGGCAAGGCTACCGCCAAGTACTTCTT
CTACAGCAACATCATGAACTTTTTCAAGACCGAGATTACCCTGGCCAACGGCGAGATCCGGAAGCGGCCT
CTGATCGAGACAAACGGCGAAACCGGGGAGATCGTGTGGGATAAGGGCCGGGATTTTGCCACCGTGCGGA
AAGTGCTGAGCATGCCCCAAGTGAATATCGTGAAAAAGACCGAGGTGCAGACAGGCGGCTTCAGCAAAGA
GTCTATCCTGCCCAAGAGGAACAGCGATAAGCTGATCGCCAGAAAGAAGGACTGGGACCCTAAGAAGTAC
GGCGGCTTCGACAGCCCCACCGTGGCCTATTCTGTGCTGGTGGTGGCCAAAGTGGAAAAGGGCAAGTCCA
AGAAACTGAAGAGTGTGAAAGAGCTGCTGGGGATCACCATCATGGAAAGAAGCAGCTTCGAGAAGAATCC
CATCGACTTTCTGGAAGCCAAGGGCTACAAAGAAGTGAAAAAGGACCTGATCATCAAGCTGCCTAAGTAC
TCCCTGTTCGAGCTGGAAAACGGCCGGAAGAGAATGCTGGCCTCTGCCGGCGAACTGCAGAAGGGAAACG
AACTGGCCCTGCCCTCCAAATATGTGAACTTCCTGTACCTGGCCAGCCACTATGAGAAGCTGAAGGGCTC
CCCCGAGGATAATGAGCAGAAACAGCTGTTTGTGGAACAGCACAAGCACTACCTGGACGAGATCATCGAG
CAGATCAGCGAGTTCTCCAAGAGAGTGATCCTGGCCGACGCTAATCTGGACAAAGTGCTGTCCGCCTACA
ACAAGCACCGGGATAAGCCCATCAGAGAGCAGGCCGAGAATATCATCCACCTGTTTACCCTGACCAATCT
GGGAGCCCCTGCCGCCTTCAAGTACTTTGACACCACCATCGACCGGAAGAGGTACACCAGCACCAAAGAG
GTGCTGGACGCCACCCTGATCCACCAGAGCATCACCGGCCTGTACGAGACACGGATCGACCTGTCTCAGC
TGGGAGGCGACAAAAGGCCGGCGGCCACGAAAAAGGCCGGCCAGGCAAAAAAGAAAAAGGAATTCGGCAG
TGGAGAGGGCAGAGGAAGTCTGCTAACATGCGGTGACGTCGAGGAGAATCCTGGCCCAGTGAGCAAGGGC
GAGGAGCTGTTCACCGGGGTGGTGCCCATCCTGGTCGAGCTGGACGGCGACGTAAACGGCCACAAGTTCA
GCGTGTCCGGCGAGGGCGAGGGCGATGCCACCTACGGCAAGCTGACCCTGAAGTTCATCTGCACCACCGG
CAAGCTGCCCGTGCCCTGGCCCACCCTCGTGACCACCCTGACCTGGGGCGTGCAGTGCTTCAGCCGCTAC
CCCGACCACATGAAGCAGCACGACTTCTTCAAGTCCGCCATGCCCGAAGGCTACGTCCAGGAGCGCACCA
TCTTCTTCAAGGACGACGGCAACTACAAGACCCGCGCCGAGGTGAAGTTCGAGGGCGACACCCTGGTGAA
CCGCATCGAGCTGAAGGGCATCGACTTCAAGGAGGACGGCAACATCCTGGGGCACAAGCTGGAGTACAAC
TACATCAGCCACAACGTCTATATCACCGCCGACAAGCAGAAGAACGGCATCAAGGCCAACTTCAAGATCC
GCCACAACATCGAGGACGGCAGCGTGCAGCTCGCCGACCACTACCAGCAGAACACCCCCATCGGCGACGG
CCCCGTGCTGCTGCCCGACAACCACTACCTGAGCACCCAGTCCGCCCTGAGCAAAGACCCCAACGAGAAG
CGCGATCACATGGTCCTGCTGGAGTTCGTGACCGCCGCCGGGATCACTCTCGGCATGGACGAGCTGTACA
AGTAAGAATTCTAACTAGAGCTCGCTGATCAGCCTCGACTGTGCCTTCTAGTTGCCAGCCATCTGTTGTT
TGCCCCTCCCCCGTGCCTTCCTTGACCCTGGAAGGTGCCACTCCCACTGTCCTTTCCTAATAAAATGAGG
AAATTGCATCGCATTGTCTGAGTAGGTGTCATTCTATTCTGGGGGGTGGGGTGGGGCAGGACAGCAAGGG
GGAGGATTGGGAAGAGAATAGCAGGCATGCTGGGGAGCGGCCGCAGGAACCCCTAGTGATGGAGTTGGCC
ACTCCCTCTCTGCGCGCTCGCTCGCTCACTGAGGCCGGGCGACCAAAGGTCGCCCGACGCCCGGGCTTTG
CCCGGGCGGCCTCAGTGAGCGAGCGAGCGCGCAGCTGCCTGCAGGGGCGCCTGATGCGGTATTTTCTCCT
TACGCATCTGTGCGGTATTTCACACCGCATA
[142 nt withheld, positions 6752-6893]
C
[141 nt withheld, positions 6895-7035]
CCTTTGACGTTGGAGTCCACGTTCTTT
[37 nt withheld, positions 7063-7099]
ACCCTATCTCGGGCTATTCTTTTGATTTATAAGGGATTTTGCCGATTTCGGCCTATTGGTTAAAAAATGA
GCTGATTTAACAAAAATTTAACGCGAATTTTAACAAAATATTAACGTTTACAATTTTATGGTGCACTCTC
AGTACAATCTGCTCTGATGCCGCATAGTTAAGCCAGCCCCGACACCCGCCAACACCCGCTGACGCGCCCT
GACGGGCTTGTCTGCTCCCGGCATCCGCTTACAGACAAGCTGTGACCGTCTCCGGGAGCTGCATGTGTCA
GAGGTTTTCACCGTCATCACCGAAACGCGCGAGACGAAAGGGCCTCGTGATACGCCTATTTTTATAGGTT
AATGTCATGATAATAATGGTTTCTTAGACGTCAGGTGGCACTTTTCGGGGAAATGTGCGCGGAACCCCTA
TTTGTTTATTTTTCTAAATACATTCAAATATGTATCCGCTCATGAGACAATAACCCTGATAAATGCTTCA
ATAATATTGAAAAAGGAAGAGTATGAGTATTCAACATTTCCGTGTCGCCCTTATTCCCTTTTTTGCGGCA
TTTTGCCTTCCTGTTTTTGCTCACCCAGAAACGCTGGTGAAAGTAAAAGATGCTGAAGATCAGTTGGGTG
CACGAGTGGGTTACATCGAACTGGATCTCAACAGCGGTAAGATCCTTGAGAGTTTTCGCCCCGAAGAACG
TTTTCCAATGATGAGCACTTTTAAAGTTCTGCTATGTGGCGCGGTATTATCCCGTATTGACGCCGGGCAA
GAGCAACTCGGTCGCCGCATACACTATTCTCAGAATGACTTGGTTGAGTACTCACCAGTCACAGAAAAGC
ATCTTACGGATGGCATGACAGTAAGAGAATTATGCAGTGCTGCCATAACCATGAGTGATAACACTGCGGC
CAACTTACTTCTGACAACGATCGGAGGACCGAAGGAGCTAACCGCTTTTTTGCACAACATGGGGGATCAT
GTAACTCGCCTTGATCGTTGGGAACCGGAGCTGAATGAAGCCATACCAAACGACGAGCGTGACACCACGA
TGCCTGTAGCAATGGCAACAACGTTGCGCAAACTATTAACTGGCGAACTACTTACTCTAGCTTCCCGGCA
ACAATTAATAGACTGGATGGAGGCGGATAAAGTTGCAGGACCACTTCTGCGCTCGGCCCTTCCGGCTGGC
TGGTTTATTGCTGATAAATCTGGAGCCGGTGAGCGTGGAAGCCGCGGTATCATTGCAGCACTGGGGCCAG
ATGGTAAGCCCTCCCGTATCGTAGTTATCTACACGACGGGGAGTCAGGCAACTATGGATGAACGAAATAG
ACAGATCGCTGAGATAGGTGCCTCACTGATTAAGCATTGGTAACTGTCAGACCAAGTTTACTCATATATA
CTTTAGATTGATTTAAAACTTCATTTTTAATTTAAAAGGATCTAGGTGAAGATCCTTTTTGATAATCTCA
TGACCAAAATCCCTTAACGTGAGTTTTCGTTCCACTGAGCGTCAGACCCCGTAGAAAAGATCAAAGGATC
TTCTTGAGATCCTTTTTTTCTGCGCGTAATCTGCTGCTTGCAAACAAAAAAACCACCGCTACCAGCGGTG
GTTTGTTTGCCGGATCAAGAGCTACCAACTCTTTTTCCGAAGGTAACTGGCTTCAGCAGAGCGCAGATAC
CAAATACTGTCCTTCTAGTGTAGCCGTAGTTAGGCCACCACTTCAAGAACTCTGTAGCACCGCCTACATA
CCTCGCTCTGCTAATCCTGTTACCAGTGGCTGCTGCCAGTGGCGATAAGTCGTGTCTTACCGGGTTGGAC
TCAAGACGATAGTTACCGGATAAGGCGCAGCGGTCGGGCTGAACGGGGGGTTCGTGCACACAGCCCAGCT
TGGAGCGAACGACCTACACCGAACTGAGATACCTACAGCGTGAGCTATGAGAAAGCGCCACGCTTCCCGA
AGGGAGAAAGGCGGACAGGTATCCGGTAAGCGGCAGGGTCGGAACAGGAGAGCGCACGAGGGAGCTTCCA
GGGGGAAACGCCTGGTATCTTTATAGTCCTGTCGGGTTTCGCCACCTCTGACTTGAGCGTCGATTTTTGT
GATGCTCGTCAGGGGGGCGGAGCCTATGGAAAAACGCCAGCAACGCGGCCTTTTTACGGTTCCTGGCCTT
TTGCTGGCCTTTTGCTCACATGT
Features (pLannotate 1.2.2; 19 found; start..end, strand, type, name):
      1..241     +  promoter       U6 promoter: RNA polymerase III promoter for human U6 snRNA
    268..343     +  misc_RNA       gRNA scaffold: guide RNA scaffold for the Streptococcus pyogenes CRISPR/Cas9 system
    350..393     +  misc_RNA       gRNA scaffold (fragment): guide RNA scaffold for the Streptococcus pyogenes CRISPR/Cas9 system
    440..725     +  enhancer       CMV enhancer: human cytomegalovirus immediate early enhancer; contains an 18-bp deletion relative to the standard CMV enhancer
    727..1004    +  promoter       chicken β-actin promoter: No description available
   1005..1233    +  intron         hybrid intron: hybrid between chicken β-actin (CBA) and minute virus of mice (MMV) introns (Gray et al., 2011)
   1371..2972    +  CDS            Cas9(N): N-terminal portion of Streptococcus pyogenes Cas9 (Zetsche et al., 2015)
   2973..5471    +  CDS            Cas9(C): C-terminal portion of Streptococcus pyogenes Cas9 (Zetsche et al., 2015)
   5472..5519    +  CDS            nucleoplasmin NLS: bipartite nuclear localization signal from nucleoplasmin
   5589..6305    +  CDS            ECFP: enhanced CFP mammalian codon-optimized
   6339..6450    +  polyA_signal   bGH poly(A) signal: bovine growth hormone polyadenylation signal
   6555..6695    +  repeat_region  AAV2 ITR: inverted terminal repeat of adeno-associated virus serotype 2 inverted
   6700..6751    -  misc_feature   bom (fragment): basis of mobility region from pBR322
   6770..7150    +  rep_origin     M13 ori (sequence partly withheld): M13 bacteriophage origin of replication; arrow indicates direction of (+) strand synthesis
   7226..7275    -  misc_feature   bom (fragment): basis of mobility region from pBR322
   7377..7412    -  CDS            rop (fragment): Rop protein, which maintains plasmids at low copy number; rop
   7507..7611    +  promoter       AmpR promoter: bla
   7612..8472    +  CDS            AmpR: β-lactamase; bla; confers resistance to ampicillin, carbenicillin, and related antibiotics
   8643..9231    +  rep_origin     ori: high-copy-number ColE1/pMB1/pBR322/pUC origin of replication
