>Addgene plasmid #112220 | pX458-ECFP | addgene full sequence | sequence record 215204 | Addgene NGS Result
GAGGGCCTATTTCCCATGATTCCTTCATATTTGCATATACGATACAAGGCTGTTAGAGAGATAATTGGAA
TTAATTTGACTGTAAACACAAAGATATTAGTACAAAATACGTGACGTAGAAAGTAATAATTTCTTGGGTA
GTTTGCAGTTTTAAAATTATGTTTTAAAATGGACTATCATATGCTTACCGTAACTTGAAAGTATTTCGAT
TTCTTGGCTTTATATATCTTGTGGAAAGGACGAAACACCGGGTCTTCGAGAAGACCTGTTTTAGAGCTAG
AAATAGCAAGTTAAAATAAGGCTAGTCCGTTATCAACTTGAAAAAGTGGCACCGAGTCGGTGCTTTTTTG
TTTTAGAGCTAGAAATAGCAAGTTAAAATAAGGCTAGTCCGTTTTTAGCGCGTGCGCCAATTCTGCAGAC
AAATGGCTCTAGAGGTACCCGTTACATAACTTACGGTAAATGGCCCGCCTGGCTGACCGCCCAACGACCC
CCGCCCATTGACGTCAATAGTAACGCCAATAGGGACTTTCCATTGACGTCAATGGGTGGAGTATTTACGG
TAAACTGCCCACTTGGCAGTACATCAAGTGTATCATATGCCAAGTACGCCCCCTATTGACGTCAATGACG
GTAAATGGCCCGCCTGGCATTGTGCCCAGTACATGACCTTATGGGACTTTCCTACTTGGCAGTACATCTA
CGTATTAGTCATCGCTATTACCATGGTCGAGGTGAGCCCCACGTTCTGCTTCACTCTCCCCATCTCCCCC
CCCTCCCCACCCCCAATTTTGTATTTATTTATTTTTTAATTATTTTGTGCAGCGATGGGGGCGGGGGGGG
GGGGGGGGCGCGCGCCGGGGGGGGCGGGGGGGGGGGGGGGGGGGGGGGGGGCGGGGCGGAGAGGGGCGGC
GGCAGCCAATCAGAGCGGCGCGCTCCGAAAGTTTCCTTTTATGGCGAGGCGGCGGCGGCGGCGGCCCTAT
AAAAAGCGAAGCGCGCGGCGGGCGGGAGTCGCTGCGCGCTGCCTTCGCCCCGTGCCCCGCTCCGCCGCCG
CCTCGCGCCGCCCGCCCCGGCTCTGACTGACCGCGTTACTCCCACAGGTGAGCGGGCGGGACGGCCCTTC
TCCTCCGGGCTGTAATTAGCTGAGCAAGAGGTAAGGGTTTAAGGGATGGTTGGTTGGTGGGGTATTAATG
TTTAATTACCTGGAGCACCTGCCTGAAATCACTTTTTTTCAGGTTGGACCGGTGCCACCATGGACTATAA
GGACCACGACGGAGACTACAAGGATCATGATATTGATTACAAAGACGATGACGATAAGATGGCCCCAAAG
AAGAAGCGGAAGGTCGGTATCCACGGAGTCCCAGCAGCCGACAAGAAGTACAGCATCGGCCTGGACATCG
GCACCAACTCTGTGGGCTGGGCCGTGATCACCGACGAGTACAAGGTGCCCAGCAAGAAATTCAAGGTGCT
GGGCAACACCGACCGGCACAGCATCAAGAAGAACCTGATCGGAGCCCTGCTGTTCGACAGCGGCGAAACA
GCCGAGGCCACCCGGCTGAAGAGAACCGCCAGAAGAAGATACACCAGACGGAAGAACCGGATCTGCTATC
TGCAAGAGATCTTCAGCAACGAGATGGCCAAGGTGGACGACAGCTTCTTCCACAGACTGGAAGAGTCCTT
CCTGGTGGAAGAGGATAAGAAGCACGAGCGGCACCCCATCTTCGGCAACATCGTGGACGAGGTGGCCTAC
CACGAGAAGTACCCCACCATCTACCACCTGAGAAAGAAACTGGTGGACAGCACCGACAAGGCCGACCTGC
GGCTGATCTATCTGGCCCTGGCCCACATGATCAAGTTCCGGGGCCACTTCCTGATCGAGGGCGACCTGAA
CCCCGACAACAGCGACGTGGACAAGCTGTTCATCCAGCTGGTGCAGACCTACAACCAGCTGTTCGAGGAA
AACCCCATCAACGCCAGCGGCGTGGACGCCAAGGCCATCCTGTCTGCCAGACTGAGCAAGAGCAGACGGC
TGGAAAATCTGATCGCCCAGCTGCCCGGCGAGAAGAAGAATGGCCTGTTCGGAAACCTGATTGCCCTGAG
CCTGGGCCTGACCCCCAACTTCAAGAGCAACTTCGACCTGGCCGAGGATGCCAAACTGCAGCTGAGCAAG
GACACCTACGACGACGACCTGGACAACCTGCTGGCCCAGATCGGCGACCAGTACGCCGACCTGTTTCTGG
CCGCCAAGAACCTGTCCGACGCCATCCTGCTGAGCGACATCCTGAGAGTGAACACCGAGATCACCAAGGC
CCCCCTGAGCGCCTCTATGATCAAGAGATACGACGAGCACCACCAGGACCTGACCCTGCTGAAAGCTCTC
GTGCGGCAGCAGCTGCCTGAGAAGTACAAAGAGATTTTCTTCGACCAGAGCAAGAACGGCTACGCCGGCT
ACATTGACGGCGGAGCCAGCCAGGAAGAGTTCTACAAGTTCATCAAGCCCATCCTGGAAAAGATGGACGG
CACCGAGGAACTGCTCGTGAAGCTGAACAGAGAGGACCTGCTGCGGAAGCAGCGGACCTTCGACAACGGC
AGCATCCCCCACCAGATCCACCTGGGAGAGCTGCACGCCATTCTGCGGCGGCAGGAAGATTTTTACCCAT
TCCTGAAGGACAACCGGGAAAAGATCGAGAAGATCCTGACCTTCCGCATCCCCTACTACGTGGGCCCTCT
GGCCAGGGGAAACAGCAGATTCGCCTGGATGACCAGAAAGAGCGAGGAAACCATCACCCCCTGGAACTTC
GAGGAAGTGGTGGACAAGGGCGCTTCCGCCCAGAGCTTCATCGAGCGGATGACCAACTTCGATAAGAACC
TGCCCAACGAGAAGGTGCTGCCCAAGCACAGCCTGCTGTACGAGTACTTCACCGTGTATAACGAGCTGAC
CAAAGTGAAATACGTGACCGAGGGAATGAGAAAGCCCGCCTTCCTGAGCGGCGAGCAGAAAAAGGCCATC
GTGGACCTGCTGTTCAAGACCAACCGGAAAGTGACCGTGAAGCAGCTGAAAGAGGACTACTTCAAGAAAA
TCGAGTGCTTCGACTCCGTGGAAATCTCCGGCGTGGAAGATCGGTTCAACGCCTCCCTGGGCACATACCA
CGATCTGCTGAAAATTATCAAGGACAAGGACTTCCTGGACAATGAGGAAAACGAGGACATTCTGGAAGAT
ATCGTGCTGACCCTGACACTGTTTGAGGACAGAGAGATGATCGAGGAACGGCTGAAAACCTATGCCCACC
TGTTCGACGACAAAGTGATGAAGCAGCTGAAGCGGCGGAGATACACCGGCTGGGGCAGGCTGAGCCGGAA
GCTGATCAACGGCATCCGGGACAAGCAGTCCGGCAAGACAATCCTGGATTTCCTGAAGTCCGACGGCTTC
GCCAACAGAAACTTCATGCAGCTGATCCACGACGACAGCCTGACCTTTAAAGAGGACATCCAGAAAGCCC
AGGTGTCCGGCCAGGGCGATAGCCTGCACGAGCACATTGCCAATCTGGCCGGCAGCCCCGCCATTAAGAA
GGGCATCCTGCAGACAGTGAAGGTGGTGGACGAGCTCGTGAAAGTGATGGGCCGGCACAAGCCCGAGAAC
ATCGTGATCGAAATGGCCAGAGAGAACCAGACCACCCAGAAGGGACAGAAGAACAGCCGCGAGAGAATGA
AGCGGATCGAAGAGGGCATCAAAGAGCTGGGCAGCCAGATCCTGAAAGAACACCCCGTGGAAAACACCCA
GCTGCAGAACGAGAAGCTGTACCTGTACTACCTGCAGAATGGGCGGGATATGTACGTGGACCAGGAACTG
GACATCAACCGGCTGTCCGACTACGATGTGGACCATATCGTGCCTCAGAGCTTTCTGAAGGACGACTCCA
TCGACAACAAGGTGCTGACCAGAAGCGACAAGAACCGGGGCAAGAGCGACAACGTGCCCTCCGAAGAGGT
CGTGAAGAAGATGAAGAACTACTGGCGGCAGCTGCTGAACGCCAAGCTGATTACCCAGAGAAAGTTCGAC
AATCTGACCAAGGCCGAGAGAGGCGGCCTGAGCGAACTGGATAAGGCCGGCTTCATCAAGAGACAGCTGG
TGGAAACCCGGCAGATCACAAAGCACGTGGCACAGATCCTGGACTCCCGGATGAACACTAAGTACGACGA
GAATGACAAGCTGATCCGGGAAGTGAAAGTGATCACCCTGAAGTCCAAGCTGGTGTCCGATTTCCGGAAG
GATTTCCAGTTTTACAAAGTGCGCGAGATCAACAACTACCACCACGCCCACGACGCCTACCTGAACGCCG
TCGTGGGAACCGCCCTGATCAAAAAGTACCCTAAGCTGGAAAGCGAGTTCGTGTACGGCGACTACAAGGT
GTACGACGTGCGGAAGATGATCGCCAAGAGCGAGCAGGAAATCGGCAAGGCTACCGCCAAGTACTTCTTC
TACAGCAACATCATGAACTTTTTCAAGACCGAGATTACCCTGGCCAACGGCGAGATCCGGAAGCGGCCTC
TGATCGAGACAAACGGCGAAACCGGGGAGATCGTGTGGGATAAGGGCCGGGATTTTGCCACCGTGCGGAA
AGTGCTGAGCATGCCCCAAGTGAATATCGTGAAAAAGACCGAGGTGCAGACAGGCGGCTTCAGCAAAGAG
TCTATCCTGCCCAAGAGGAACAGCGATAAGCTGATCGCCAGAAAGAAGGACTGGGACCCTAAGAAGTACG
GCGGCTTCGACAGCCCCACCGTGGCCTATTCTGTGCTGGTGGTGGCCAAAGTGGAAAAGGGCAAGTCCAA
GAAACTGAAGAGTGTGAAAGAGCTGCTGGGGATCACCATCATGGAAAGAAGCAGCTTCGAGAAGAATCCC
ATCGACTTTCTGGAAGCCAAGGGCTACAAAGAAGTGAAAAAGGACCTGATCATCAAGCTGCCTAAGTACT
CCCTGTTCGAGCTGGAAAACGGCCGGAAGAGAATGCTGGCCTCTGCCGGCGAACTGCAGAAGGGAAACGA
ACTGGCCCTGCCCTCCAAATATGTGAACTTCCTGTACCTGGCCAGCCACTATGAGAAGCTGAAGGGCTCC
CCCGAGGATAATGAGCAGAAACAGCTGTTTGTGGAACAGCACAAGCACTACCTGGACGAGATCATCGAGC
AGATCAGCGAGTTCTCCAAGAGAGTGATCCTGGCCGACGCTAATCTGGACAAAGTGCTGTCCGCCTACAA
CAAGCACCGGGATAAGCCCATCAGAGAGCAGGCCGAGAATATCATCCACCTGTTTACCCTGACCAATCTG
GGAGCCCCTGCCGCCTTCAAGTACTTTGACACCACCATCGACCGGAAGAGGTACACCAGCACCAAAGAGG
TGCTGGACGCCACCCTGATCCACCAGAGCATCACCGGCCTGTACGAGACACGGATCGACCTGTCTCAGCT
GGGAGGCGACAAAAGGCCGGCGGCCACGAAAAAGGCCGGCCAGGCAAAAAAGAAAAAGGAATTCGGCAGT
GGAGAGGGCAGAGGAAGTCTGCTAACATGCGGTGACGTCGAGGAGAATCCTGGCCCAGTGAGCAAGGGCG
AGGAGCTGTTCACCGGGGTGGTGCCCATCCTGGTCGAGCTGGACGGCGACGTAAACGGCCACAAGTTCAG
CGTGTCCGGCGAGGGCGAGGGCGATGCCACCTACGGCAAGCTGACCCTGAAGTTCATCTGCACCACCGGC
AAGCTGCCCGTGCCCTGGCCCACCCTCGTGACCACCCTGACCTGGGGCGTGCAGTGCTTCAGCCGCTACC
CCGACCACATGAAGCAGCACGACTTCTTCAAGTCCGCCATGCCCGAAGGCTACGTCCAGGAGCGCACCAT
CTTCTTCAAGGACGACGGCAACTACAAGACCCGCGCCGAGGTGAAGTTCGAGGGCGACACCCTGGTGAAC
CGCATCGAGCTGAAGGGCATCGACTTCAAGGAGGACGGCAACATCCTGGGGCACAAGCTGGAGTACAACT
ACATCAGCCACAACGTCTATATCACCGCCGACAAGCAGAAGAACGGCATCAAGGCCAACTTCAAGATCCG
CCACAACATCGAGGACGGCAGCGTGCAGCTCGCCGACCACTACCAGCAGAACACCCCCATCGGCGACGGC
CCCGTGCTGCTGCCCGACAACCACTACCTGAGCACCCAGTCCGCCCTGAGCAAAGACCCCAACGAGAAGC
GCGATCACATGGTCCTGCTGGAGTTCGTGACCGCCGCCGGGATCACTCTCGGCATGGACGAGCTGTACAA
GTAAGAATTCTAACTAGAGCTCGCTGATCAGCCTCGACTGTGCCTTCTAGTTGCCAGCCATCTGTTGTTT
GCCCCTCCCCCGTGCCTTCCTTGACCCTGGAAGGTGCCACTCCCACTGTCCTTTCCTAATAAAATGAGGA
AATTGCATCGCATTGTCTGAGTAGGTGTCATTCTATTCTGGGGGGTGGGGTGGGGCAGGACAGCAAGGGG
GAGGATTGGGAAGAGAATAGCAGGCATGCTGGGGAGCGGCCGCAGGAACCCCTAGTGATGGAGTTGGCCA
CTCCCTCTCTGCGCGCTCGCTCGCTCACTGAGGCCGGGCGACCAAAGGTCGCCCGACGCCCGGGCTTTGC
CCGGGCGGCCTCAGTGAGCGAGCGAGCGCGCAGCTGCCTGCAGGGGCGCCTGATGCGGTATTTTCTCCTT
ACGCATCTGTGCGGTATTTCACACCGCATA
[95 nt withheld, positions 6751-6845]
T
[46 nt withheld, positions 6847-6892]
C
[141 nt withheld, positions 6894-7034]
CCTTTGACGTTGGAGTCCACGTTCTTT
[37 nt withheld, positions 7062-7098]
ACTCTATCTCGGGCTATTCTTTTGATTTATAAGGGATTTTGCCGATTTCGGTCTATTGGTTAAAAAATGA
GCTGATTTAACAAAAATTTAACGCGAATTTTAACAAAATATTAACGTTTACAATTTTATGGTGCACTCTC
AGTACAATCTGCTCTGATGCCGCATAGTTAAGCCAGCCCCGACACCCGCCAACACCCGCTGACGCGCCCT
GACGGGCTTGTCTGCTCCCGGCATCCGCTTACAGACAAGCTGTGACCGTCTCCGGGAGCTGCATGTGTCA
GAGGTTTTCACCGTCATCACCGAAACGCGCGAGACGAAAGGGCCTCGTGATACGCCTATTTTTATAGGTT
AATGTCATGATAATAATGGTTTCTTAGACGTCAGGTGGCACTTTTCGGGGAAATGTGCGCGGAACCCCTA
TTTGTTTATTTTTCTAAATACATTCAAATATGTATCCGCTCATGAGACAATAACCCTGATAAATGCTTCA
ATAATATTGAAAAAGGAAGAGTATGAGTATTCAACATTTCCGTGTCGCCCTTATTCCCTTTTTTGCGGCA
TTTTGCCTTCCTGTTTTTGCTCACCCAGAAACGCTGGTGAAAGTAAAAGATGCTGAAGATCAGTTGGGTG
CACGAGTGGGTTACATCGAACTGGATCTCAACAGCGGTAAGATCCTTGAGAGTTTTCGCCCCGAAGAACG
TTTTCCAATGATGAGCACTTTTAAAGTTCTGCTATGTGGCGCGGTATTATCCCGTATTGACGCCGGGCAA
GAGCAACTCGGTCGCCGCATACACTATTCTCAGAATGACTTGGTTGAGTACTCACCAGTCACAGAAAAGC
ATCTTACGGATGGCATGACAGTAAGAGAATTATGCAGTGCTGCCATAACCATGAGTGATAACACTGCGGC
CAACTTACTTCTGACAACGATCGGAGGACCGAAGGAGCTAACCGCTTTTTTGCACAACATGGGGGATCAT
GTAACTCGCCTTGATCGTTGGGAACCGGAGCTGAATGAAGCCATACCAAACGACGAGCGTGACACCACGA
TGCCTGTAGCAATGGCAACAACGTTGCGCAAACTATTAACTGGCGAACTACTTACTCTAGCTTCCCGGCA
ACAATTAATAGACTGGATGGAGGCGGATAAAGTTGCAGGACCACTTCTGCGCTCGGCCCTTCCGGCTGGC
TGGTTTATTGCTGATAAATCTGGAGCCGGTGAGCGTGGAAGCCGCGGTATCATTGCAGCACTGGGGCCAG
ATGGTAAGCCCTCCCGTATCGTAGTTATCTACACGACGGGGAGTCAGGCAACTATGGATGAACGAAATAG
ACAGATCGCTGAGATAGGTGCCTCACTGATTAAGCATTGGTAACTGTCAGACCAAGTTTACTCATATATA
CTTTAGATTGATTTAAAACTTCATTTTTAATTTAAAAGGATCTAGGTGAAGATCCTTTTTGATAATCTCA
TGACCAAAATCCCTTAACGTGAGTTTTCGTTCCACTGAGCGTCAGACCCCGTAGAAAAGATCAAAGGATC
TTCTTGAGATCCTTTTTTTCTGCGCGTAATCTGCTGCTTGCAAACAAAAAAACCACCGCTACCAGCGGTG
GTTTGTTTGCCGGATCAAGAGCTACCAACTCTTTTTCCGAAGGTAACTGGCTTCAGCAGAGCGCAGATAC
CAAATACTGTTCTTCTAGTGTAGCCGTAGTTAGGCCACCACTTCAAGAACTCTGTAGCACCGCCTACATA
CCTCGCTCTGCTAATCCTGTTACCAGTGGCTGCTGCCAGTGGCGATAAGTCGTGTCTTACCGGGTTGGAC
TCAAGACGATAGTTACCGGATAAGGCGCAGCGGTCGGGCTGAACGGGGGGTTCGTGCACACAGCCCAGCT
TGGAGCGAACGACCTACACCGAACTGAGATACCTACAGCGTGAGCTATGAGAAAGCGCCACGCTTCCCGA
AGGGAGAAAGGCGGACAGGTATCCGGTAAGCGGCAGGGTCGGAACAGGAGAGCGCACGAGGGAGCTTCCA
GGGGGAAACGCCTGGTATCTTTATAGTCCTGTCGGGTTTCGCCACCTCTGACTTGAGCGTCGATTTTTGT
GATGCTCGTCAGGGGGGCGGAGCCTATGGAAAAACGCCAGCAACGCGGCCTTTTTACGGTTCCTGGCCTT
TTGCTGGCCTTTTGCTCACATGT
Features (pLannotate 1.2.2; 19 found; start..end, strand, type, name):
      1..241     +  promoter       U6 promoter: RNA polymerase III promoter for human U6 snRNA
    268..343     +  misc_RNA       gRNA scaffold: guide RNA scaffold for the Streptococcus pyogenes CRISPR/Cas9 system
    350..393     +  misc_RNA       gRNA scaffold (fragment): guide RNA scaffold for the Streptococcus pyogenes CRISPR/Cas9 system
    440..725     +  enhancer       CMV enhancer: human cytomegalovirus immediate early enhancer; contains an 18-bp deletion relative to the standard CMV enhancer
    727..1004    +  promoter       chicken β-actin promoter: No description available
   1005..1232    +  intron         hybrid intron: hybrid between chicken β-actin (CBA) and minute virus of mice (MMV) introns (Gray et al., 2011)
   1370..2971    +  CDS            Cas9(N): N-terminal portion of Streptococcus pyogenes Cas9 (Zetsche et al., 2015)
   2972..5470    +  CDS            Cas9(C): C-terminal portion of Streptococcus pyogenes Cas9 (Zetsche et al., 2015)
   5471..5518    +  CDS            nucleoplasmin NLS: bipartite nuclear localization signal from nucleoplasmin
   5588..6304    +  CDS            ECFP: enhanced CFP mammalian codon-optimized
   6338..6449    +  polyA_signal   bGH poly(A) signal: bovine growth hormone polyadenylation signal
   6554..6694    +  repeat_region  AAV2 ITR: inverted terminal repeat of adeno-associated virus serotype 2 inverted
   6699..6750    -  misc_feature   bom (fragment): basis of mobility region from pBR322
   6769..7224    +  rep_origin     f1 ori (sequence partly withheld): f1 bacteriophage origin of replication; arrow indicates direction of (+) strand synthesis
   7225..7274    -  misc_feature   bom (fragment): basis of mobility region from pBR322
   7376..7411    -  CDS            rop (fragment): Rop protein, which maintains plasmids at low copy number; rop
   7506..7610    +  promoter       AmpR promoter: bla
   7611..8471    +  CDS            AmpR: β-lactamase; bla; confers resistance to ampicillin, carbenicillin, and related antibiotics
   8642..9230    +  rep_origin     ori: high-copy-number ColE1/pMB1/pBR322/pUC origin of replication
