[The description below was written by a language model from this plasmid's Addgene catalogue record and pLannotate feature annotations shown in this document.]
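Description:
pX458-ECFP is a mammalian expression CRISPR plasmid of about 9.3 kb, derived from pSpCas9(BB)-2A-GFP (PX458) by placing a 717 bp synthetic, mammalian codon-optimized ECFP coding sequence between EcoRI sites in the reporter position, which in the parent holds GFP as its name indicates. It is propagated in E. coli as a high-copy plasmid through a ColE1/pUC-type origin and selected with ampicillin via the β-lactamase gene and its own promoter. A filamentous phage (f1/M13) origin and short pBR322-derived bom and rop remnants are also annotated in the backbone, along with a single AAV2 inverted terminal repeat downstream of the expression cassette. With only one ITR annotated, the record gives no indication that the plasmid is meant for AAV packaging.

The plasmid carries two expression units. A human U6 RNA polymerase III promoter sits upstream of the S. pyogenes guide RNA scaffold, with a short gap between them that serves as the cloning position for a user-supplied guide sequence. The construct is therefore an empty sgRNA backbone rather than a targeting plasmid. Downstream, a CMV enhancer, chicken β-actin promoter and hybrid intron drive human-optimized S. pyogenes Cas9 (annotated as contiguous N- and C-terminal portions) fused to a nucleoplasmin nuclear localization signal, followed by ECFP and a bovine growth hormone polyadenylation signal. The feature tables do not annotate the linker between Cas9 and ECFP, although the parent vector's name implies a 2A peptide that would yield separate proteins. Cyan fluorescence marks transfected cells expressing Cas9, allowing them to be identified or sorted, and offers a colour alternative to the GFP version. The associated publication concerns transient Cas9 targeting and large fragment deletion. The two sequence records differ by one nucleotide and are otherwise annotated equivalently.
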