Addgene plasmid #112220: pX458-ECFP
Purpose: Cloning backbone for sgRNA, co-expresses human optimized S. pyogenes Cas9 and ECFP
Depositing lab: Yinming Liang. Depositing organization: Xinxiang Medical University. Publication: Speed genome editing by transient CRISPR/Cas9 targeting and large DNA fragment deletion. Luo J, Lu L, Gu Y, Huang R, Gui L, Li S, Qi X, Zheng W, Chao T, Zheng Q, Liang Y, Zhang L. J Biotechnol. 2018 Jun 7;281:11-20. doi: 10.1016/j.jbiotec.2018.06.308. PubMed 29886029.
Backbone
  Vector backbone: pSpCas9(BB)-2A-GFP (PX458)
  Backbone manufacturer: Feng Zhang (Addgene plasmid # 48138)
  Total vector size (bp): 9300
  Vector type: Mammalian Expression, CRISPR
Growth in bacteria
  Bacterial resistance: Ampicillin, 100 μg/mL
  Growth temperature: 37°C
  Growth strain: DH5alpha
  Copy number: High Copy
Gene/Insert
  Gene/Insert name: ECFP
  Species: Synthetic
  Insert size (bp): 717
  Cloning method: Restriction Enzyme; 5′ cloning site EcoRI (not destroyed); 3′ cloning site EcoRI (not destroyed)
  Sequencing primers: 5′ CCTGCCGCCTTCAAGTACTT; 3′ GGAAAGGACAGTGGGAGTGG
Terms and licenses: Academic/Nonprofit Terms; Industry Terms: Not Available to Industry
How to cite: pX458-ECFP was a gift from Yinming Liang (Addgene plasmid # 112220 ; http://n2t.net/addgene:112220 ; RRID:Addgene_112220)
