>Addgene plasmid #112220 | pX458-ECFP | depositor partial sequence | sequence record 211358 | ECFP gene
GTGAGCAAGGGCGAGGAGCTGTTCACCGGGGTGGTGCCCATCCTGGTCGAGCTGGACGGCGACGTAAACG
GCCACAAGTTCAGCGTGTCCGGCGAGGGCGAGGGCGATGCCACCTACGGCAAGCTGACCCTGAAGTTCAT
CTGCACCACCGGCAAGCTGCCCGTGCCCTGGCCCACCCTCGTGACCACCCTGACCTGGGGCGTGCAGTGC
TTCAGCCGCTACCCCGACCACATGAAGCAGCACGACTTCTTCAAGTCCGCCATGCCCGAAGGCTACGTCC
AGGAGCGCACCATCTTCTTCAAGGACGACGGCAACTACAAGACCCGCGCCGAGGTGAAGTTCGAGGGCGA
CACCCTGGTGAACCGCATCGAGCTGAAGGGCATCGACTTCAAGGAGGACGGCAACATCCTGGGGCACAAG
CTGGAGTACAACTACATCAGCCACAACGTCTATATCACCGCCGACAAGCAGAAGAACGGCATCAAGGCCA
ACTTCAAGATCCGCCACAACATCGAGGACGGCAGCGTGCAGCTCGCCGACCACTACCAGCAGAACACCCC
CATCGGCGACGGCCCCGTGCTGCTGCCCGACAACCACTACCTGAGCACCCAGTCCGCCCTGAGCAAAGAC
CCCAACGAGAAGCGCGATCACATGGTCCTGCTGGAGTTCGTGACCGCCGCCGGGATCACTCTCGGCATGG
ACGAGCTGTACAAGTAA
